Addgene plasmid #47065: p7XC3H
Purpose: (Empty Backbone) FX cloning E.coli expression vector with T7 promoter and C-terminal 3C protease cleavage site and 10x His tag
Depositing lab: Raimund Dutzler & Eric Geertsma. Depositing organization: University of Zurich. Publication: A versatile and efficient high-throughput cloning tool for structural biology. Geertsma ER, Dutzler R. Biochemistry. 2011 Apr 19;50(15):3272-8. Epub 2011 Mar 25. 10.1021/bi200178z PubMed 21410291.
Backbone
  Vector backbone: pET26b
  Backbone manufacturer: Novagen
  Backbone size (bp): 6999
  Modifications to backbone: modified for compatibility with FX cloning and added tags/fusion proteins
  Vector type: Bacterial Expression
  Promoter: T7
  Tag / fusion protein: 3C protease site (PreScission site) (C terminal on backbone); decaHis (10x His) (C terminal on backbone)
Growth in bacteria
  Bacterial resistance: Chloramphenicol and Kanamycin, 25 & 50 μg/mL
  Growth temperature: 37°C
  Growth strain: DB3.1
  Copy number: Unknown
Gene/Insert
  Cloning method: Unknown
  Sequencing primers: 5′ T7; 3′ T7-term
Terms and licenses: Academic/Nonprofit Terms; Industry Terms: Not Available to Industry
How to cite: p7XC3H was a gift from Raimund Dutzler & Eric Geertsma (Addgene plasmid # 47065 ; http://n2t.net/addgene:47065 ; RRID:Addgene_47065)
