[The description below was written by a language model from this plasmid's Addgene catalogue record and pLannotate feature annotations shown in this document.]
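Description:
p7XC3H is an empty bacterial expression backbone derived from Novagen's pET26b (6,999 bp in total), modified for compatibility with FX cloning. It provides a C-terminal 3C (PreScission) protease cleavage site followed by a decahistidine tag. Propagation relies on the ColE1/pBR322-type origin together with the bom region and the rop gene, and an f1 origin is also present. The backbone marker is kanamycin resistance.

Expression is driven by a T7 promoter with an adjacent lac operator and the phage T7 gene 10 ribosome binding site. A plasmid-borne lacI gene allows repression to be relieved with IPTG in hosts that supply T7 RNA polymerase, and a T7 terminator closes the transcription unit.

Between the ribosome binding site and the tag region sits a counterselection stuffer, in reverse orientation, carrying the ccdB toxin gene, a ccdA fragment and a chloramphenicol acetyltransferase gene. This explains why the empty vector is maintained under both chloramphenicol and kanamycin in the ccdB-tolerant strain DB3.1. When an open reading frame replaces this cassette, the toxin and chloramphenicol marker are lost, so ordinary E. coli strains recover only recombinant plasmids. The insert then reads in frame into the cleavable His tag, which supports affinity purification followed by tag removal with 3C protease.

The automated annotation detects only a short His-tag fragment spanning the sequence origin and does not mark the 3C site. Its attR1, SV40 NLS, SET1 and tetracycline-resistance fragment calls appear to be stuffer or backbone remnants or short incidental matches rather than functional elements. The vector belongs to a high-throughput cloning toolkit aimed at protein production for structural biology.
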