Features (pLannotate 1.2.2; 26 found; start..end, strand, type, name):
      6..23      +  CDS            9xHis (fragment): 9xHis affinity tag
     33..82      +  CDS            SET1 (fragment): solubility-enhancement tag derived from T7 phage gene 10B
     90..137     +  terminator     T7 terminator: transcription terminator for bacteriophage T7 RNA polymerase
    174..602     +  rep_origin     f1 ori (sequence partly withheld): f1 bacteriophage origin of replication; arrow indicates direction of (+) strand synthesis
    655..712     +  promoter       AmpR promoter (fragment): bla
    721..1536    -  CDS            KanR: aminoglycoside phosphotransferase; aph(3')-Ia; confers resistance to kanamycin in bacteria or G418 (Geneticin®) in eukaryotes
   1658..2246    +  rep_origin     ori: high-copy-number ColE1/pMB1/pBR322/pUC origin of replication
   2432..2574    -  misc_feature   bom: basis of mobility region from pBR322
   2676..2867    -  CDS            rop: Rop protein, which maintains plasmids at low copy number; rop
   2884..3264    +  CDS            YPB1_ECOLX: Protein predicted: Swiss-Prot protein existence level 4. From Escherichia coli.
   3336..3627    -  CDS            TcR (fragment): tetracycline efflux protein; tet; confers resistance to tetracycline
   3642..3663    -  protein_bind   CAP binding site: CAP binding activates transcription in the presence of cAMP. E. coli catabolite activator protein
   3676..4758    -  CDS            lacI: lac repressor; lacI; The lac repressor binds to the lac operator to inhibit transcription in E. coli. This inhibition can be relieved by adding lactose or isopropyl-β-D-thiogalactopyranoside (IPTG).
   4759..4836    -  promoter       lacI promoter: lacI
   4844..5123    -  CDS            TcR (fragment): tetracycline efflux protein; tet; confers resistance to tetracycline
   5145..5163    +  promoter       T7 promoter: promoter for bacteriophage T7 RNA polymerase
   5164..5188    +  protein_bind   lac operator: The lac repressor binds to the lac operator to inhibit transcription in E. coli. This inhibition can be relieved by adding lactose or isopropyl-β-D-thiogalactopyranoside (IPTG). lac repressor encoded by lacI
   5203..5225    +  RBS            RBS: efficient ribosome binding site from bacteriophage T7 gene 10 (Olins and Rangwala, 1989)
   5287..5589    -  CDS            ccdB: CCDB_ECOLI - Also known as G, letB, letD. Experimental evidence at protein level: Swiss-Prot protein existence level 1. Toxic component of a type II toxin-antitoxin (TA) system, functioning in plasmid maintainence. Responsible for the post- segregational killing (PSK) of plasmid-free cells, also referred to as a plasmid addiction system. Half-life of over 2 hours. Cell killing by CcdB is accompanied by filamentation, defects in chromosome and plasmid segregation, defects in cell division, formation of anucleate cells, decreased DNA synthesis and plasmid loss. Interferes with the activity of DN
   5594..5752    -  CDS            ccdA (fragment): CCDA_ECO57 - Also known as H, letA. Experimental evidence at protein level: Swiss-Prot protein existence level 1. Antitoxin component of a type II toxin-antitoxin (TA) system which inhibits the post-segregational killing (PSK) of plasmid-free cells, also referred to as a plasmid addiction system. Binds to and blocks the activity of CcdB; will also remove bound CcdB protein from the CcdB-GyrA complex by forming a CcdA-CcdB complex, a process termed rejuvenation. Functions as a transcriptional corepressor for the ccdAB operon, repression also requires CcdB (By similarity). From Escherichia coli
   5931..6590    -  CDS            CmR: chloramphenicol acetyltransferase; cat; confers resistance to chloramphenicol
   6591..6620    -  promoter       cat promoter (fragment): promoter of the E. coli cat gene encoding chloramphenicol acetyltransferase
   6644..6674    -  promoter       lac UV5 promoter: E. coli lac promoter with an "up" mutation
   6699..6823    -  protein_bind   attR1: mutant version of attR; recombination site for the Gateway® LR reaction LR Clonase™
   6842..6862    -  CDS            SV40 NLS: nuclear localization signal of SV40 (simian virus 40) large T antigen
   6866..6886    -  CDS            SV40 NLS: nuclear localization signal of SV40 (simian virus 40) large T antigen
>Addgene plasmid #47065 | p7XC3H | depositor full sequence | sequence record 67091 | p7XC3H sequence 6999 bps
TCGAGCACCACCACCACCACCACTGAGATCCGGCTGCTAACAAAGCCCGAAAGGAAGCTGAGTTGGCTGC
TGCCACCGCTGAGCAATAACTAGCATAACCCCTTGGGGCCTCTAAACGGGTCTTGAGGGGTTTTTTGCTG
AAAGGAGGAACTATATCCGGATTGGCGAATGGG
[124 nt withheld, positions 174-297]
C
[91 nt withheld, positions 299-389]
A
[49 nt withheld, positions 391-439]
CCTTTGACGTTGGAGTCCACGTTCTTT
[37 nt withheld, positions 467-503]
ACCCTATCTCGGTCTATTCTTTTGATTTATAAGGGATTTTGCCGATTTCGGCCTATTGGTTAAAAAATGA
GCTGATTTAACAAAAATTTAACGCGAATTTTAACAAAATATTAACGCTTACAATTTAGGTGGCACTTTTC
GGGGAAATGTGCGCGGAACCCCTATTTGTTTATTTTTCTAAATACATTCAAATATGTATCCGCTCATGAA
TTAATTCTTAGAAAAACTCATCGAGCATCAAATGAAACTGCAATTTATTCATATCAGGATTATCAATACC
ATATTTTTGAAAAAGCCGTTTCTGTAATGAAGGAGAAAACTCACCGAGGCAGTTCCATAGGATGGCAAGA
TCCTGGTATCGGTCTGCGATTCCGACTCGTCCAACATCAATACAACCTATTAATTTCCCCTCGTCAAAAA
TAAGGTTATCAAGTGAGAAATCACCATGAGTGACGACTGAATCCGGTGAGAATGGCAAAAGTTTATGCAT
TTCTTTCCAGACTTGTTCAACAGGCCAGCCATTACGCTCGTCATCAAAATCACTCGCATCAACCAAACCG
TTATTCATTCGTGATTGCGCCTGAGCGAGACGAAATACGCGATCGCTGTTAAAAGGACAATTACAAACAG
GAATCGAATGCAACCGGCGCAGGAACACTGCCAGCGCATCAACAATATTTTCACCTGAATCAGGATATTC
TTCTAATACCTGGAATGCTGTTTTCCCGGGGATCGCAGTGGTGAGTAACCATGCATCATCAGGAGTACGG
ATAAAATGCTTGATGGTCGGAAGAGGCATAAATTCCGTCAGCCAGTTTAGTCTGACCATCTCATCTGTAA
CATCATTGGCAACGCTACCTTTGCCATGTTTCAGAAACAACTCTGGCGCATCGGGCTTCCCATACAATCG
ATAGATTGTCGCACCTGATTGCCCGACATTATCGCGAGCCCATTTATACCCATATAAATCAGCATCCATG
TTGGAATTTAATCGCGGCCTAGAGCAAGACGTTTCCCGTTGAATATGGCTCATAACACCCCTTGTATTAC
TGTTTATGTAAGCAGACAGTTTTATTGTTCATGACCAAAATCCCTTAACGTGAGTTTTCGTTCCACTGAG
CGTCAGACCCCGTAGAAAAGATCAAAGGATCTTCTTGAGATCCTTTTTTTCTGCGCGTAATCTGCTGCTT
GCAAACAAAAAAACCACCGCTACCAGCGGTGGTTTGTTTGCCGGATCAAGAGCTACCAACTCTTTTTCCG
AAGGTAACTGGCTTCAGCAGAGCGCAGATACCAAATACTGTCCTTCTAGTGTAGCCGTAGTTAGGCCACC
ACTTCAAGAACTCTGTAGCACCGCCTACATACCTCGCTCTGCTAATCCTGTTACCAGTGGCTGCTGCCAG
TGGCGATAAGTCGTGTCTTACCGGGTTGGACTCAAGACGATAGTTACCGGATAAGGCGCAGCGGTCGGGC
TGAACGGGGGGTTCGTGCACACAGCCCAGCTTGGAGCGAACGACCTACACCGAACTGAGATACCTACAGC
GTGAGCTATGAGAAAGCGCCACGCTTCCCGAAGGGAGAAAGGCGGACAGGTATCCGGTAAGCGGCAGGGT
CGGAACAGGAGAGCGCACGAGGGAGCTTCCAGGGGGAAACGCCTGGTATCTTTATAGTCCTGTCGGGTTT
CGCCACCTCTGACTTGAGCGTCGATTTTTGTGATGCTCGTCAGGGGGGCGGAGCCTATGGAAAAACGCCA
GCAACGCGGCCTTTTTACGGTTCCTGGCCTTTTGCTGGCCTTTTGCTCACATGTTCTTTCCTGCGTTATC
CCCTGATTCTGTGGATAACCGTATTACCGCCTTTGAGTGAGCTGATACCGCTCGCCGCAGCCGAACGACC
GAGCGCAGCGAGTCAGTGAGCGAGGAAGCGGATCAGCGCCTGATGCGGTATTTTCTCCTTACGCATCTGT
GCGGTATTTCACACCGCATATATGGTGCACTCTCAGTACAATCTGCTCTGATGCCGCATAGTTAAGCCAG
TATACACTCCGCTATCGCTACGTGACTGGGTCATGGCTGCGCCCCGACACCCGCCAACACCCGCTGACGC
GCCCTGACGGGCTTGTCTGCTCCCGGCATCCGCTTACAGACAAGCTGTGACCGTCTCCGGGAGCTGCATG
TGTCAGAGGTTTTCACCGTCATCACCGAAACGCGCGAGGCAGCTGCGGTAAAGCTCATCAGCGTGGTCGT
GAAGCGATTCACAGATGTCTGCCTGTTCATCCGCGTCCAGCTCGTTGAGTTTCTCCAGAAGCGTTAATGT
CTGGCTTCTGATAAAGCGGGCCATGTTAAGGGCGGTTTTTTCCTGTTTGGTCACTGATGCCTCCGTGTAA
GGGGGATTTCTGTTCATGGGGGTAATGATACCGATGAAACGAGAGAGGATGCTCACGATACGGGTTACTG
ATGATGAACATGCCCGGTTACTGGAACGTTGTGAGGGTAAACAACTGGCGGTATGGATGCGGCGGGACCA
GAGAAAAATCACTCAGGGTCAATGCCAGCGCTTCGTTAATACAGATGTAGGTGTTCCACAGGGTAGCCAG
CAGCATCCTGCGATGCAGATCCGGAACATAATGGTGCAGGGCGCTGACTTCCGCGTTTCCAGACTTTACG
AAACACGGAAACCGAAGACCATTCATGTTGTTGCTCAGGTCGCAGACGTTTTGCAGCAGCAGTCGCTTCA
CGTTCGCTCGCGTATCGGTGATTCATTCTGCTAACCAGTAAGGCAACCCCGCCAGCCTAGCCGGGTCCTC
AACGACAGGAGCACGATCATGCGCACCCGTGGGGCCGCCATGCCGGCGATAATGGCCTGCTTCTCGCCGA
AACGTTTGGTGGCGGGACCAGTGACGAAGGCTTGAGCGAGGGCGTGCAAGATTCCGAATACCGCAAGCGA
CAGGCCGATCATCGTCGCGCTCCAGCGAAAGCGGTCCTCGCCGAAAATGACCCAGAGCGCTGCCGGCACC
TGTCCTACGAGTTGCATGATAAAGAAGACAGTCATAAGTGCGGCGACGATAGTCATGCCCCGCGCCCACC
GGAAGGAGCTGACTGGGTTGAAGGCTCTCAAGGGCATCGGTCGAGATCCCGGTGCCTAATGAGTGAGCTA
ACTTACATTAATTGCGTTGCGCTCACTGCCCGCTTTCCAGTCGGGAAACCTGTCGTGCCAGCTGCATTAA
TGAATCGGCCAACGCGCGGGGAGAGGCGGTTTGCGTATTGGGCGCCAGGGTGGTTTTTCTTTTCACCAGT
GAGACGGGCAACAGCTGATTGCCCTTCACCGCCTGGCCCTGAGAGAGTTGCAGCAAGCGGTCCACGCTGG
TTTGCCCCAGCAGGCGAAAATCCTGTTTGATGGTGGTTAACGGCGGGATATAACATGAGCTGTCTTCGGT
ATCGTCGTATCCCACTACCGAGATATCCGCACCAACGCGCAGCCCGGACTCGGTAATGGCGCGCATTGCG
CCCAGCGCCATCTGATCGTTGGCAACCAGCATCGCAGTGGGAACGATGCCCTCATTCAGCATTTGCATGG
TTTGTTGAAAACCGGACATGGCACTCCAGTCGCCTTCCCGTTCCGCTATCGGCTGAATTTGATTGCGAGT
GAGATATTTATGCCAGCCAGCCAGACGCAGACGCGCCGAGACAGAACTTAATGGGCCCGCTAACAGCGCG
ATTTGCTGGTGACCCAATGCGACCAGATGCTCCACGCCCAGTCGCGTACCGTCTTCATGGGAGAAAATAA
TACTGTTGATGGGTGTCTGGTCAGAGACATCAAGAAATAACGCCGGAACATTAGTGCAGGCAGCTTCCAC
AGCAATGGCATCCTGGTCATCCAGCGGATAGTTAATGATCAGCCCACTGACGCGTTGCGCGAGAAGATTG
TGCACCGCCGCTTTACAGGCTTCGACGCCGCTTCGTTCTACCATCGACACCACCACGCTGGCACCCAGTT
GATCGGCGCGAGATTTAATCGCCGCGACAATTTGCGACGGCGCGTGCAGGGCCAGACTGGAGGTGGCAAC
GCCAATCAGCAACGACTGTTTGCCCGCCAGTTGTTGTGCCACGCGGTTGGGAATGTAATTCAGCTCCGCC
ATCGCCGCTTCCACTTTTTCCCGCGTTTTCGCAGAAACGTGGCTGGCCTGGTTCACCACGCGGGAAACGG
TCTGATAAGAGACACCGGCATACTCTGCGACATCGTATAACGTTACTGGTTTCACATTCACCACCCTGAA
TTGACTCTCTTCCGGGCGCTATCATGCCATACCGCGAAAGGTTTTGCGCCATTCGATGGTGTCCGGGATC
TCGACGCTCTCCCTTATGCGACTCCTGCATTAGGAAGCAGCCCAGTAGTAGGTTGAGGCCGTTGAGCACC
GCCGCCGCAAGGAATGGTGCATGCAAGGAGATGGCGCCCAACAGTCCCCCGGCCACGGGGCCTGCCACCA
TACCCACGCCGAAACAAGCGCTCATGAGCCCGAAGTGGCGAGCCCGATCTTCCCCATCGGTGATGTCGGC
GATATAGGCGCCAGCAACCGCACCTGTGGCGCCGGTGATGCCGGCCACGATGCGTCCGGCGTAGAGGATC
GAGATCTCGATCCCGCGAAATTAATACGACTCACTATAGGGGAATTGTGAGCGGATAACAATTCCCCTCT
AGAAATAATTTTGTTTAACTTTAAGAAGGAGATATACATATGAGTTGAAGAGCGACCTGCAGACTGGCTG
TGTATAAGGGAGCCTGACATTTATATTCCCCAGAACATCAGGTTAATGGCGTTTTTGATGTCATTTTCGC
GGTGGCTGAGATCAGCCACTTCTTCCCCGATAACGGAGACCGGCACACTGGCCATATCGGTGGTCATCAT
GCGCCAGCTTTCATCCCCGATATGCACCACCGGGTAAAGTTCACGGGAGACTTTATCTGACAGCAGACGT
GCACTGGCCAGGGGGATCACCATCCGTCGCCCGGGCGTGTCAATAATATCACTCTGTACATCCACAAACA
GACGATAACGGCTCTCTCTTTTATAGGTGTAAACCTTAAACTGCATTTCACCAGCCCCTGTTCTCGTCAG
CAAAAGAGCCGTTCATTTCAATAAACCGGGCGACCTCAGCCATCCCTTCCTGATTTTCCGCTTTCCAGCG
TTCGGCACGCAGACGACGGGCTTCATTCTGCATGGTTGTGCTTACCAGACCGGAGATATTGACATCATAT
ATGCCTTGAGCAACTGATAGCTGTCGCTGTCAACTGTCACTGTAATACGCTGCTTCATAGCATACCTCTT
TTTGACATACTTCGGGTATACATATCAGTATATATTCTTATACCGCAAAAATCAGCGCGCAAATACGCAT
ACTGTTATCTGGCTTTTAGTAAGCCGGATCCACGCGTTTACGCCCCGCCCTGCCACTCATCGCAGTACTG
TTGTAATTCATTAAGCATTCTGCCGACATGGAAGCCATCACAAACGGCATGATGAACCTGAATCGCCAGC
GGCATCAGCACCTTGTCGCCTTGCGTATAATATTTGCCCATGGTGAAAACGGGGGCGAAGAAGTTGTCCA
TATTGGCCACGTTTAAATCAAAACTGGTGAAACTCACCCAGGGATTGGCTGAGACGAAAAACATATTCTC
AATAAACCCTTTAGGGAAATAGGCCAGGTTTTCACCGTAACACGCCACATCTTGCGAATATATGTGTAGA
AACTGCCGGAAATCGTCGTGGTATTCACTCCAGAGCGATGAAAACGTTTCAGTTTGCTCATGGAAAACGG
TGTAACAAGGGTGAACACTATCCCATATCACCAGCTCACCGTCTTTCATTGCCATACGGAATTCCGGATG
AGCATTCATCAGGCGGGCAAGAATGTGAATAAAGGCCGGATAAAACTTGTGCTTATTTTTCTTTACGGTC
TTTAAAAAGGCCGTAATATCCAGCTGAACGGTCTGGTTATAGGTACATTGAGCAACTGACTGAAATGCCT
CAAAATGTTCTTTACGATGCCATTGGGATATATCAACGGTGGTATATCCAGTGATTTTTTTCTCCATTTT
AGCTTCCTTAGCTCCTGAAAATCTCGACGGATCCTAACTCAAAATCCACACATTATACGAGCCGGAAGCA
TAAAGTGTAAAGCCTGGGGTGCCTAATGCGGCCGCCATAGTGACTGGATATGTTGTGTTTTACAGTATTA
TGTAGTCTGTTTTTTATGCAAAATCTAATTTAATATATTGATATTTATATCATTTTACGTTTCTCGTTCA
GCTTTTTTGTACAAACTTGTGATATCGAATTCGCTAGCTACCTTTCTCTTCTTTTTTGGATCTACCTTTC
TCTTCTTTTTTGGGGATCCACTAGTTCAGCTCTTCTGCATTAGAAGTTTTGTTTCAAGGTCCACACCATC
ATCATCACCATCATCATCATCATTAATAATCTAGAACAAAAACTCATCTCAGAAGC
