>Addgene plasmid #47065 | p7XC3H | addgene partial sequence | sequence record 73084 | T7 5'-TAATACGACTCACTATAGGG-3'
ACTTTAAGAAGGAGATATACATATGAGTTGAAGAGCGACCTGCAGACTGGCTGTGTATAAGGGAGCCTGA
CATTTATATTCCCCAGAACATCAGGTTAATGGCGTTTTTGATGTCATTTTCGCGGTGGCTGAGATCAGCC
ACTTCTTCCCCGATAACGGAGACCGGCACACTGGCCATATCGGTGGTCATCATGCGCCAGCTTTCATCCC
CGATATGCACCACCGGGTAAAGTTCACGGGAGACTTTATCTGACAGCAGACGTGCACTGGCCAGGGGGAT
CACCATCCGTCGCCCGGGCGTGTCAATAATATCACTCTGTACATCCACAAACAGACGATAACGGCTCTCT
CTTTTATAGGTGTAAACCTTAAACTGCATTTCACCAGCCCCTGTTCTCGTCAGCAAAAGAGCCGTTCATT
TCAATAAACCGGGCGACCTCAGCCATCCCTTCCTGATTTTCCGCTTTCCAGCGTTCGGCACGCAGACGAC
GGGCTTCATTCTGCATGGTTGTGCTTACCAGACCGGAGATATTGACATCATATATGCCTTGAGCAACTGA
TAGCTGTCGCTGTCAACTGTCACTGTAATACGCTGCTTCATAGCATACCTCTTTTTGACATACTTCGGGT
ATACATATCAGTATATATTCTTATACCGCAAAAATCAGCGCGCAAATACGCATACTGTTATCTGGCTTTT
AGTAAGCCGGATCCACGCGTTTACGCCCCGCCCTGCCACTCATCGCAGTACTGTTGTAATTCATTAAGCA
TTCTGCCGACATGGAAGCCATCACAAACGGCATGATGAACCTGAATCGCCAGCGGCATCAGCACCTTGTC
GCCTTGCGTATAATATTTGCCCATGGTGAAAACGGGGGCGAAGAAGTTGTCCATATTGGCCACGTTTAAA
TCAAAACTGGTGAAA
