>Addgene plasmid #47065 | p7XC3H | addgene partial sequence | sequence record 73160 | T7-term
GCAGCCGGATCTCAGTGGTGGTGGTGGTGGTGCTCGAGCTTCTGAGATGAGTTTTTGTTCTAGATTATTA
ATGATGATGATGATGGTGATGATGATGGTGTGGACCTTGAAACAAAACTTCTAATGCAGAAGAGCTGAAC
TAGTGGATCCCCAAAAAAGAAGAGAAAGGTAGATCCAAAAAAGAAGAGAAAGGTAGCTAGCGAATTCGAT
ATCACAAGTTTGTACAAAAAAGCTGAACGAGAAACGTAAAATGATATAAATATCAATATATTAAATTAGA
TTTTGCATAAAAAACAGACTACATAATACTGTAAAACACAACATATCCAGTCACTATGGCGGCCGCATTA
GGCACCCCAGGCTTTACACTTTATGCTTCCGGCTCGTATAATGTGTGGATTTTGAGTTAGGATCCGTCGA
GATTTTCAGGAGCTAAGGAAGCTAAAATGGAGAAAAAAATCACTGGATATACCACCGTTGATATATCCCA
ATGGCATCGTAAAGAACATTTTGAGGCATTTCAGTCAGTTGCTCAATGTACCTATAACCAGACCGTTCAG
CTGGATATTACGGCCTTTTTAAAGACCGTAAAGAAAAATAAGCACAAGTTTTATCCGGCCTTTATTCACA
TTCTTGCCCGCCTGATGAATGCTCATCCGGAATTCCGTATGGCAATGAAAGACGGTGAGCTGGTGATATG
GGATAGTGTTCACCCTTGTTACACCGTTTTCCATGAGCAAACTGAAACGTTTTCATCGCTCTGGAGTGAA
TACCACGACGATTTCCGGCAGTTTCTACACATATATTCGCAAGATGTGGCGTGTTACGGTGAAAACCTGG
CCTATTTCCCTAAAGGGTTTATTGAGAATATGTTTTTCGTCTCAGCCAATCCCTGGGTGAGTTTCACCAG
TTTTGATTTAAACGTGGCCAATATGGACAACTTCCT
